>Addgene plasmid #107380 | pcDNA3-FLAG-CRBN-pGK-HYG | depositor full sequence | sequence record 203039 | pcDNA3-FLAG-CRBN-pGK-HYG sequence 6489 bps
TCGAGGTTATCAAACAAGTTTGTACAAAAAAGTTGGCATGGCCGGCGAAGGAGATCAGCAGGACGCTGCG
CACAACATGGGCAACCACCTGCCGCTCCTGCCTGAGAGTGAGGAAGAAGATGAAATGGAAGTTGAAGACC
AGGATAGTAAAGAA
[1206 nt withheld, positions 155-1360]
TAAGACCCAGATTTATTGTACAAAGTGGTTCGATAACGAATTCCGCCCCCCCCCCCTAACGTTACTGGCC
GAAGCCGCTTGGAATAAGGCCGGTGTGCGTTTGTCTATATGTTATTTTCCACCATATTGCCGTCTTTTGG
CAATGTGAGGGCCGCGTTTAACGAATTCTACCGGGTAGGGGAGGCGCTTTTCCCAAGGCAGTCTGGAGCA
TGCGCTTTAGCAGCCCCGCTGGGCACTTGGCGCTACACAAGTGGCCTCTGGCCTCGCACACATTCCACAT
CCACCGGTAGGCGCCAACCGGCTCCGTTCTTTGGTGGCCCCTTCGCGCCACCTTCTACTCCTCCCCTAGT
CAGGAAGTTCCCCCCCGCCCCGCAGCTCGCGTCGTGCAGGACGTGACAAATGGAAGTAGCACGTCTCACT
AGTCTCGTGCAGATGGACAGCACCGCTGAGCAATGGAAGCGGGTAGGCCTTTGGGGCAGCGGCCAATAGC
AGCTTTGCTCCTTCGCTTTCTGGGCTCAGAGGCTGGGAAGGGGTGGGTCCGGGGGCGGGCTCAGGGGCGG
GCTCAGGGGCGGGGCGGGCGCCCGAAGGTCCTCCGGAGGCCCGGCATTCTGCACGCTTCAAAAGCGCACG
TCTGCCGCGCTGTTCTCCTCTTCCTCATCTCCGGGCCTTTCGACCTGCATCCCGCCACCATGAAAAAGCC
TGAACTCACCGCGACGTCTGTCGAGAAGTTTCTGATCGAAAAGTTCGACAGCGTCTCCGACCTGATGCAG
CTCTCGGAGGGCGAAGAATCTCGTGCTTTCAGCTTCGATGTAGGAGGGCGTGGATATGTCCTGCGGGTAA
ATAGCTGCGCCGATGGTTTCTACAAAGATCGTTATGTTTATCGGCACTTTGCATCGGCCGCGCTCCCGAT
TCCGGAAGTGCTTGACATTGGGGAATTCAGCGAGAGCCTGACCTATTGCATCTCCCGCCGTGCACAGGGT
GTCACGTTGCAAGACCTGCCTGAAACCGAACTGCCCGCTGTTCTGCAGCCGGTCGCGGAGGCCATGGATG
CGATCGCTGCGGCCGATCTTAGCCAGACGAGCGGGTTCGGCCCATTCGGACCGCAAGGAATCGGTCAATA
CACTACATGGCGTGATTTCATATGCGCGATTGCTGATCCCCATGTGTATCACTGGCAAACTGTGATGGAC
GACACCGTCAGTGCGTCCGTCGCGCAGGCTCTCGATGAGCTGATGCTTTGGGCCGAGGACTGCCCCGAAG
TCCGGCACCTCGTGCACGCGGATTTCGGCTCCAACAATGTCCTGACGGACAATGGCCGCATAACAGCGGT
CATTGACTGGAGCGAGGCGATGTTCGGGGATTCCCAATACGAGGTCGCCAACATCTTCTTCTGGAGGCCG
TGGTTGGCTTGTATGGAGCAGCAGACGCGCTACTTCGAGCGGAGGCATCCGGAGCTTGCAGGATCGCCGC
GGCTCCGGGCGTATATGCTCCGCATTGGTCTTGACCAACTCTATCAGAGCTTGGTTGACGGCAATTTCGA
TGATGCAGCTTGGGCGCAGGGTCGATGCGACGCAATCGTCCGATCCGGAGCCGGGACTGTCGGGCGTACA
CAAATCGCCCGCAGAAGCGCGGCCGTCTGGACCGATGGCTGTGTAGAAGTACTCGCCGATAGTGGAAACC
GACGCCCCAGCACTCGTCCGAGGGCAAAGGAATAGCACGTACTACGAGATTTCGATTCCACCGCCGCCTT
CTATGAAAGGTTGGGCTTCGGAATCGTTTTCCGGGACGCCGGCTGGATGATCCTCCAGCGCGGGGATCTC
ATGCTGGAGTTCTTCGCCCACCCCAACTTGTTTATTGCAGCTTATAATGGTTACAAATAAAGCAATAGCA
TCACAAATTTCACAAATAAAGCATTTTTTTCACTGCATTCTAGTTGTGGTTTGTCCAAACTCATCAATGT
ATCTTATCATGTCTGTATACCGTCGACCTCTAGCTAGAGCTTGGCGTAATCATGGTCATAGCTGTTTCCT
GTGTGAAATTGTTATCCGCTCACAATTCCACACAACATACGAGCCGGAAGCATAAAGTGTAAAGCCTGGG
GTGCCTAATGAGTGAGCTAACTCACATTAATTGCGTTGCGCTCACTGCCCGCTTTCCAGTCGGGAAACCT
GTCGTGCCAGCTGCATTAATGAATCGGCCAACGCGCGGGGAGAGGCGGTTTGCGTATTGGGCGCTCTTCC
GCTTCCTCGCTCACTGACTCGCTGCGCTCGGTCGTTCGGCTGCGGCGAGCGGTATCAGCTCACTCAAAGG
CGGTAATACGGTTATCCACAGAATCAGGGGATAACGCAGGAAAGAACATGTGAGCAAAAGGCCAGCAAAA
GGCCAGGAACCGTAAAAAGGCCGCGTTGCTGGCGTTTTTCCATAGGCTCCGCCCCCCTGACGAGCATCAC
AAAAATCGACGCTCAAGTCAGAGGTGGCGAAACCCGACAGGACTATAAAGATACCAGGCGTTTCCCCCTG
GAAGCTCCCTCGTGCGCTCTCCTGTTCCGACCCTGCCGCTTACCGGATACCTGTCCGCCTTTCTCCCTTC
GGGAAGCGTGGCGCTTTCTCATAGCTCACGCTGTAGGTATCTCAGTTCGGTGTAGGTCGTTCGCTCCAAG
CTGGGCTGTGTGCACGAACCCCCCGTTCAGCCCGACCGCTGCGCCTTATCCGGTAACTATCGTCTTGAGT
CCAACCCGGTAAGACACGACTTATCGCCACTGGCAGCAGCCACTGGTAACAGGATTAGCAGAGCGAGGTA
TGTAGGCGGTGCTACAGAGTTCTTGAAGTGGTGGCCTAACTACGGCTACACTAGAAGAACAGTATTTGGT
ATCTGCGCTCTGCTGAAGCCAGTTACCTTCGGAAAAAGAGTTGGTAGCTCTTGATCCGGCAAACAAACCA
CCGCTGGTAGCGGTGGTTTTTTTGTTTGCAAGCAGCAGATTACGCGCAGAAAAAAAGGATCTCAAGAAGA
TCCTTTGATCTTTTCTACGGGGTCTGACGCTCAGTGGAACGAAAACTCACGTTAAGGGATTTTGGTCATG
AGATTATCAAAAAGGATCTTCACCTAGATCCTTTTAAATTAAAAATGAAGTTTTAAATCAATCTAAAGTA
TATATGAGTAAACTTGGTCTGACAGTTACCAATGCTTAATCAGTGAGGCACCTATCTCAGCGATCTGTCT
ATTTCGTTCATCCATAGTTGCCTGACTCCCCGTCGTGTAGATAACTACGATACGGGAGGGCTTACCATCT
GGCCCCAGTGCTGCAATGATACCGCGAGACCCACGCTCACCGGCTCCAGATTTATCAGCAATAAACCAGC
CAGCCGGAAGGGCCGAGCGCAGAAGTGGTCCTGCAACTTTATCCGCCTCCATCCAGTCTATTAATTGTTG
CCGGGAAGCTAGAGTAAGTAGTTCGCCAGTTAATAGTTTGCGCAACGTTGTTGCCATTGCTACAGGCATC
GTGGTGTCACGCTCGTCGTTTGGTATGGCTTCATTCAGCTCCGGTTCCCAACGATCAAGGCGAGTTACAT
GATCCCCCATGTTGTGCAAAAAAGCGGTTAGCTCCTTCGGTCCTCCGATCGTTGTCAGAAGTAAGTTGGC
CGCAGTGTTATCACTCATGGTTATGGCAGCACTGCATAATTCTCTTACTGTCATGCCATCCGTAAGATGC
TTTTCTGTGACTGGTGAGTACTCAACCAAGTCATTCTGAGAATAGTGTATGCGGCGACCGAGTTGCTCTT
GCCCGGCGTCAATACGGGATAATACCGCGCCACATAGCAGAACTTTAAAAGTGCTCATCATTGGAAAACG
TTCTTCGGGGCGAAAACTCTCAAGGATCTTACCGCTGTTGAGATCCAGTTCGATGTAACCCACTCGTGCA
CCCAACTGATCTTCAGCATCTTTTACTTTCACCAGCGTTTCTGGGTGAGCAAAAACAGGAAGGCAAAATG
CCGCAAAAAAGGGAATAAGGGCGACACGGAAATGTTGAATACTCATACTCTTCCTTTTTCAATATTATTG
AAGCATTTATCAGGGTTATTGTCTCATGAGCGGATACATATTTGAATGTATTTAGAAAAATAAACAAATA
GGGGTTCCGCGCACATTTCCCCGAAAAGTGCCACCTGACGTCGACGGATCGGGAGATCTCCCGATCCCCT
ATGGTGCACTCTCAGTACAATCTGCTCTGATGCCGCATAGTTAAGCCAGTATCTGCTCCCTGCTTGTGTG
TTGGAGGTCGCTGAGTAGTGCGCGAGCAAAATTTAAGCTACAACAAGGCAAGGCTTGACCGACAATTGCA
TGAAGAATCTGCTTAGGGTTAGGCGTTTTGCGCTGCTTCGCGATGTACGGGCCAGATATACGCGTTGACA
TTGATTATTGACTAGTTATTAATAGTAATCAATTACGGGGTCATTAGTTCATAGCCCATATATGGAGTTC
CGCGTTACATAACTTACGGTAAATGGCCCGCCTGGCTGACCGCCCAACGACCCCCGCCCATTGACGTCAA
TAATGACGTATGTTCCCATAGTAACGCCAATAGGGACTTTCCATTGACGTCAATGGGTGGAGTATTTACG
GTAAACTGCCCACTTGGCAGTACATCAAGTGTATCATATGCCAAGTACGCCCCCTATTGACGTCAATGAC
GGTAAATGGCCCGCCTGGCATTATGCCCAGTACATGACCTTATGGGACTTTCCTACTTGGCAGTACATCT
ACGTATTAGTCATCGCTATTACCATGGTGATGCGGTTTTGGCAGTACATCAATGGGCGTGGATAGCGGTT
TGACTCACGGGGATTTCCAAGTCTCCACCCCATTGACGTCAATGGGAGTTTGTTTTGGCACCAAAATCAA
CGGGACTTTCCAAAATGTCGTAACAACTCCGCCCCATTGACGCAAATGGGCGGTAGGCGTGTACGGTGGG
AGGTCTATATAAGCAGAGCTCTCTGGCTAACTAGAGAACCCACTGCTTACTGGCTTATCGAAATTAATAC
GACTCACTATAGGGAGACCCAAGCTGGCTAGCGTTTAAACTTAAGCTTGCCACCATGGACTACAAGGACG
ACGATGACAAGGGCGGAGC
Features (pLannotate 1.2.2; 20 found; start..end, strand, type, name):
     15..32      +  protein_bind   attB1 (fragment): mutant version of attB; core recombination site for the Gateway® BP reaction BP Clonase™
     38..1360    +  CDS            CRBN (sequence partly withheld): CRBN_HUMAN - Experimental evidence at protein level: Swiss-Prot protein existence level 1. Substrate recognition component of a DCX (DDB1-CUL4-X-box) E3 protein ligase complex that mediates the ubiquitination and subsequent proteasomal degradation of target proteins, such as MEIS2 (Probable). Normal degradation of key regulatory proteins is required for normal limb outgrowth and expression of the fibroblast growth factor FGF8 (PubMed:20223979, PubMed:24328678, PubMed:25043012, PubMed:25108355). Maintains presynaptic glutamate release and consequently cognitive functions, such as memory and lea
   1407..1513    +  misc_feature   IRES (fragment): internal ribosome entry site (IRES) of the encephalomyocarditis virus (EMCV)
   1533..2032    +  promoter       PGK promoter: mouse phosphoglycerate kinase 1 promoter
   2050..3075    +  CDS            HygR: aminoglycoside phosphotransferase from E. coli; aph(4)-Ia; confers resistance to hygromycin
   3085..3210    +  CDS            ble (fragment): BLE_KLEPN - Experimental evidence at protein level: Swiss-Prot protein existence level 1. Binding protein with a strong affinity to the bleomycin family of antibiotics. Binds to CL990; an antimitotic-antibiotic compound. From Klebsiella pneumoniae.
   3205..3326    +  polyA_signal   SV40 poly(A) signal: SV40 polyadenylation signal
   3399..3415    -  protein_bind   lac operator: The lac repressor binds to the lac operator to inhibit transcription in E. coli. This inhibition can be relieved by adding lactose or isopropyl-β-D-thiogalactopyranoside (IPTG). lac repressor encoded by lacI
   3423..3453    -  promoter       lac promoter: promoter for the E. coli lac operon
   3468..3489    -  protein_bind   CAP binding site: CAP binding activates transcription in the presence of cAMP. E. coli catabolite activator protein
   3502..3594    -  CDS            lacI (fragment): lac repressor; lacI; The lac repressor binds to the lac operator to inhibit transcription in E. coli. This inhibition can be relieved by adding lactose or isopropyl-β-D-thiogalactopyranoside (IPTG).
   3777..4365    -  rep_origin     ori: high-copy-number ColE1/pMB1/pBR322/pUC origin of replication
   4536..5396    -  CDS            AmpR: β-lactamase; bla; confers resistance to ampicillin, carbenicillin, and related antibiotics
   5397..5501    -  promoter       AmpR promoter: bla
   5560..5612    -  misc_feature   bom (fragment): basis of mobility region from pBR322
   5767..6146    +  enhancer       CMV enhancer: human cytomegalovirus immediate early enhancer
   6147..6350    +  promoter       CMV promoter: human cytomegalovirus (CMV) immediate early promoter
   6346..6379    +  LTR            5' LTR (truncated) (fragment): truncated 5' long terminal repeat (LTR) from HIV-1
   6395..6413    +  promoter       T7 promoter: promoter for bacteriophage T7 RNA polymerase
   6461..6481    +  CDS            FLAG (fragment): FLAG® epitope tag, followed by an enterokinase cleavage site
