>Addgene plasmid #107380 | pcDNA3-FLAG-CRBN-pGK-HYG | addgene full sequence | sequence record 210775 | Addgene NGS Result
AGGTCGCTGAGTAGTGCGCGAGCAAAATTTAAGCTACAACAAGGCAAGGCTTGACCGACAATTGCATGAA
GAATCTGCTTAGGGTTAGGCGTTTTGCGCTGCTTCGCGATGTACGGGCCAGATATACGCGTTGACATTGA
TTATTGACTAGTTATTAATAGTAATCAATTACGGGGTCATTAGTTCATAGCCCATATATGGAGTTCCGCG
TTACATAACTTACGGTAAATGGCCCGCCTGGCTGACCGCCCAACGACCCCCGCCCATTGACGTCAATAAT
GACGTATGTTCCCATAGTAACGCCAATAGGGACTTTCCATTGACGTCAATGGGTGGAGTATTTACGGTAA
ACTGCCCACTTGGCAGTACATCAAGTGTATCATATGCCAAGTACGCCCCCTATTGACGTCAATGACGGTA
AATGGCCCGCCTGGCATTATGCCCAGTACATGACCTTATGGGACTTTCCTACTTGGCAGTACATCTACGT
ATTAGTCATCGCTATTACCATGGTGATGCGGTTTTGGCAGTACATCAATGGGCGTGGATAGCGGTTTGAC
TCACGGGGATTTCCAAGTCTCCACCCCATTGACGTCAATGGGAGTTTGTTTTGGCACCAAAATCAACGGG
ACTTTCCAAAATGTCGTAACAACTCCGCCCCATTGACGCAAATGGGCGGTAGGCGTGTACGGTGGGAGGT
CTATATAAGCAGAGCTCTCTGGCTAACTAGAGAACCCACTGCTTACTGGCTTATCGAAATTAATACGACT
CACTATAGGGAGACCCAAGCTGGCTAGCGTTTAAACTTAAGCTTGCCACCATGGACTACAAGGACGACGA
TGACAAGCTCGATGGAGGTGCGGCCGCTCGAGGTTATCAAACAAGTTTGTACAAAAAAGTTGGCATGGCC
GGCGAAGGAGATCAGCAGGACGCTGCGCACAACATGGGCAACCACCTGCCGCTCCTGCCTGAGAGTGAGG
AAGAAGATGAAATGGAAGTTGAAGACCAGGATAGTAAAGAA
[1206 nt withheld, positions 1022-2227]
TAAGACCCAGCTTTCTTGTACAAAGTGGTTCGATAACGAATTCCGCCCCCCCCCCCTAACGTTACTGGCC
GAAGCCGCTTGGAATAAGGCCGGTGTGCGTTTGTCTATATGTTATTTTCCACCATATTGCCGTCTTTTGG
CAATGTGAGGGCCGCGTTTAACGAATTCTACCGGGTAGGGGAGGCGCTTTTCCCAAGGCAGTCTGGAGCA
TGCGCTTTAGCAGCCCCGCTGGGCACTTGGCGCTACACAAGTGGCCTCTGGCCTCGCACACATTCCACAT
CCACCGGTAGGCGCCAACCGGCTCCGTTCTTTGGTGGCCCCTTCGCGCCACCTTCTACTCCTCCCCTAGT
CAGGAAGTTCCCCCCCGCCCCGCAGCTCGCGTCGTGCAGGACGTGACAAATGGAAGTAGCACGTCTCACT
AGTCTCGTGCAGATGGACAGCACCGCTGAGCAATGGAAGCGGGTAGGCCTTTGGGGCAGCGGCCAATAGC
AGCTTTGCTCCTTCGCTTTCTGGGCTCAGAGGCTGGGAAGGGGTGGGTCCGGGGGCGGGCTCAGGGGCGG
GCTCAGGGGCGGGGCGGGCGCCCGAAGGTCCTCCGGAGGCCCGGCATTCTGCACGCTTCAAAAGCGCACG
TCTGCCGCGCTGTTCTCCTCTTCCTCATCTCCGGGCCTTTCGACCTGCATCCCGCCACCATGAAAAAGCC
TGAACTCACCGCGACGTCTGTCGAGAAGTTTCTGATCGAAAAGTTCGACAGCGTCTCCGACCTGATGCAG
CTCTCGGAGGGCGAAGAATCTCGTGCTTTCAGCTTCGATGTAGGAGGGCGTGGATATGTCCTGCGGGTAA
ATAGCTGCGCCGATGGTTTCTACAAAGATCGTTATGTTTATCGGCACTTTGCATCGGCCGCGCTCCCGAT
TCCGGAAGTGCTTGACATTGGGGAATTCAGCGAGAGCCTGACCTATTGCATCTCCCGCCGTGCACAGGGT
GTCACGTTGCAAGACCTGCCTGAAACCGAACTGCCCGCTGTTCTGCAGCCGGTCGCGGAGGCCATGGATG
CGATCGCTGCGGCCGATCTTAGCCAGACGAGCGGGTTCGGCCCATTCGGACCGCAAGGAATCGGTCAATA
CACTACATGGCGTGATTTCATATGCGCGATTGCTGATCCCCATGTGTATCACTGGCAAACTGTGATGGAC
GACACCGTCAGTGCGTCCGTCGCGCAGGCTCTCGATGAGCTGATGCTTTGGGCCGAGGACTGCCCCGAAG
TCCGGCACCTCGTGCACGCGGATTTCGGCTCCAACAATGTCCTGACGGACAATGGCCGCATAACAGCGGT
CATTGACTGGAGCGAGGCGATGTTCGGGGATTCCCAATACGAGGTCGCCAACATCTTCTTCTGGAGGCCG
TGGTTGGCTTGTATGGAGCAGCAGACGCGCTACTTCGAGCGGAGGCATCCGGAGCTTGCAGGATCGCCGC
GGCTCCGGGCGTATATGCTCCGCATTGGTCTTGACCAACTCTATCAGAGCTTGGTTGACGGCAATTTCGA
TGATGCAGCTTGGGCGCAGGGTCGATGCGACGCAATCGTCCGATCCGGAGCCGGGACTGTCGGGCGTACA
CAAATCGCCCGCAGAAGCGCGGCCGTCTGGACCGATGGCTGTGTAGAAGTACTCGCCGATAGTGGAAACC
GACGCCCCAGCACTCGTCCGAGGGCAAAGGAATAGCACGTACTACGAGATTTCGATTCCACCGCCGCCTT
CTATGAAAGGTTGGGCTTCGGAATCGTTTTCCGGGACGCCGGCTGGATGATCCTCCAGCGCGGGGATCTC
ATGCTGGAGTTCTTCGCCCACCCCAACTTGTTTATTGCAGCTTATAATGGTTACAAATAAAGCAATAGCA
TCACAAATTTCACAAATAAAGCATTTTTTTCACTGCATTCTAGTTGTGGTTTGTCCAAACTCATCAATGT
ATCTTATCATGTCTGTATACCGTCGACCTCTAGCTAGAGCTTGGCGTAATCATGGTCATAGCTGTTTCCT
GTGTGAAATTGTTATCCGCTCACAATTCCACACAACATACGAGCCGGAAGCATAAAGTGTAAAGCCTGGG
GTGCCTAATGAGTGAGCTAACTCACATTAATTGCGTTGCGCTCACTGCCCGCTTTCCAGTCGGGAAACCT
GTCGTGCCAGCTGCATTAATGAATCGGCCAACGCGCGGGGAGAGGCGGTTTGCGTATTGGGCGCTCTTCC
GCTTCCTCGCTCACTGACTCGCTGCGCTCGGTCGTTCGGCTGCGGCGAGCGGTATCAGCTCACTCAAAGG
CGGTAATACGGTTATCCACAGAATCAGGGGATAACGCAGGAAAGAACATGTGAGCAAAAGGCCAGCAAAA
GGCCAGGAACCGTAAAAAGGCCGCGTTGCTGGCGTTTTTCCATAGGCTCCGCCCCCCTGACGAGCATCAC
AAAAATCGACGCTCAAGTCAGAGGTGGCGAAACCCGACAGGACTATAAAGATACCAGGCGTTTCCCCCTG
GAAGCTCCCTCGTGCGCTCTCCTGTTCCGACCCTGCCGCTTACCGGATACCTGTCCGCCTTTCTCCCTTC
GGGAAGCGTGGCGCTTTCTCATAGCTCACGCTGTAGGTATCTCAGTTCGGTGTAGGTCGTTCGCTCCAAG
CTGGGCTGTGTGCACGAACCCCCCGTTCAGCCCGACCGCTGCGCCTTATCCGGTAACTATCGTCTTGAGT
CCAACCCGGTAAGACACGACTTATCGCCACTGGCAGCAGCCACTGGTAACAGGATTAGCAGAGCGAGGTA
TGTAGGCGGTGCTACAGAGTTCTTGAAGTGGTGGCCTAACTACGGCTACACTAGAAGAACAGTATTTGGT
ATCTGCGCTCTGCTGAAGCCAGTTACCTTCGGAAAAAGAGTTGGTAGCTCTTGATCCGGCAAACAAACCA
CCGCTGGTAGCGGTGGTTTTTTTGTTTGCAAGCAGCAGATTACGCGCAGAAAAAAAGGATCTCAAGAAGA
TCCTTTGATCTTTTCTACGGGGTCTGACGCTCAGTGGAACGAAAACTCACGTTAAGGGATTTTGGTCATG
AGATTATCAAAAAGGATCTTCACCTAGATCCTTTTAAATTAAAAATGAAGTTTTAAATCAATCTAAAGTA
TATATGAGTAAACTTGGTCTGACAGTTACCAATGCTTAATCAGTGAGGCACCTATCTCAGCGATCTGTCT
ATTTCGTTCATCCATAGTTGCCTGACTCCCCGTCGTGTAGATAACTACGATACGGGAGGGCTTACCATCT
GGCCCCAGTGCTGCAATGATACCGCGAGACCCACGCTCACCGGCTCCAGATTTATCAGCAATAAACCAGC
CAGCCGGAAGGGCCGAGCGCAGAAGTGGTCCTGCAACTTTATCCGCCTCCATCCAGTCTATTAATTGTTG
CCGGGAAGCTAGAGTAAGTAGTTCGCCAGTTAATAGTTTGCGCAACGTTGTTGCCATTGCTACAGGCATC
GTGGTGTCACGCTCGTCGTTTGGTATGGCTTCATTCAGCTCCGGTTCCCAACGATCAAGGCGAGTTACAT
GATCCCCCATGTTGTGCAAAAAAGCGGTTAGCTCCTTCGGTCCTCCGATCGTTGTCAGAAGTAAGTTGGC
CGCAGTGTTATCACTCATGGTTATGGCAGCACTGCATAATTCTCTTACTGTCATGCCATCCGTAAGATGC
TTTTCTGTGACTGGTGAGTACTCAACCAAGTCATTCTGAGAATAGTGTATGCGGCGACCGAGTTGCTCTT
GCCCGGCGTCAATACGGGATAATACCGCGCCACATAGCAGAACTTTAAAAGTGCTCATCATTGGAAAACG
TTCTTCGGGGCGAAAACTCTCAAGGATCTTACCGCTGTTGAGATCCAGTTCGATGTAACCCACTCGTGCA
CCCAACTGATCTTCAGCATCTTTTACTTTCACCAGCGTTTCTGGGTGAGCAAAAACAGGAAGGCAAAATG
CCGCAAAAAAGGGAATAAGGGCGACACGGAAATGTTGAATACTCATACTCTTCCTTTTTCAATATTATTG
AAGCATTTATCAGGGTTATTGTCTCATGAGCGGATACATATTTGAATGTATTTAGAAAAATAAACAAATA
GGGGTTCCGCGCACATTTCCCCGAAAAGTGCCACCTGACGTCGACGGATCGGGAGATCTCCCGATCCCCT
ATGGTGCACTCTCAGTACAATCTGCTCTGATGCCGCATAGTTAAGCCAGTATCTGCTCCCTGCTTGTGTG
TTGG
Features (pLannotate 1.2.2; 21 found; start..end, strand, type, name):
    133..512     +  enhancer       CMV enhancer: human cytomegalovirus immediate early enhancer
    513..716     +  promoter       CMV promoter: human cytomegalovirus (CMV) immediate early promoter
    712..745     +  LTR            5' LTR (truncated) (fragment): truncated 5' long terminal repeat (LTR) from HIV-1
    761..779     +  promoter       T7 promoter: promoter for bacteriophage T7 RNA polymerase
    827..847     +  CDS            FLAG (fragment): FLAG® epitope tag, followed by an enterokinase cleavage site
    882..899     +  protein_bind   attB1 (fragment): mutant version of attB; core recombination site for the Gateway® BP reaction BP Clonase™
    905..2227    +  CDS            CRBN (sequence partly withheld): CRBN_HUMAN - Experimental evidence at protein level: Swiss-Prot protein existence level 1. Substrate recognition component of a DCX (DDB1-CUL4-X-box) E3 protein ligase complex that mediates the ubiquitination and subsequent proteasomal degradation of target proteins, such as MEIS2 (Probable). Normal degradation of key regulatory proteins is required for normal limb outgrowth and expression of the fibroblast growth factor FGF8 (PubMed:20223979, PubMed:24328678, PubMed:25043012, PubMed:25108355). Maintains presynaptic glutamate release and consequently cognitive functions, such as memory and lea
   2232..2256    -  protein_bind   attB2: mutant version of attB; recombination site for the Gateway® BP reaction BP Clonase™
   2274..2380    +  misc_feature   IRES (fragment): internal ribosome entry site (IRES) of the encephalomyocarditis virus (EMCV)
   2400..2899    +  promoter       PGK promoter: mouse phosphoglycerate kinase 1 promoter
   2917..3942    +  CDS            HygR: aminoglycoside phosphotransferase from E. coli; aph(4)-Ia; confers resistance to hygromycin
   3952..4077    +  CDS            ble (fragment): BLE_KLEPN - Experimental evidence at protein level: Swiss-Prot protein existence level 1. Binding protein with a strong affinity to the bleomycin family of antibiotics. Binds to CL990; an antimitotic-antibiotic compound. From Klebsiella pneumoniae.
   4072..4193    +  polyA_signal   SV40 poly(A) signal: SV40 polyadenylation signal
   4266..4282    -  protein_bind   lac operator: The lac repressor binds to the lac operator to inhibit transcription in E. coli. This inhibition can be relieved by adding lactose or isopropyl-β-D-thiogalactopyranoside (IPTG). lac repressor encoded by lacI
   4290..4320    -  promoter       lac promoter: promoter for the E. coli lac operon
   4335..4356    -  protein_bind   CAP binding site: CAP binding activates transcription in the presence of cAMP. E. coli catabolite activator protein
   4369..4461    -  CDS            lacI (fragment): lac repressor; lacI; The lac repressor binds to the lac operator to inhibit transcription in E. coli. This inhibition can be relieved by adding lactose or isopropyl-β-D-thiogalactopyranoside (IPTG).
   4644..5232    -  rep_origin     ori: high-copy-number ColE1/pMB1/pBR322/pUC origin of replication
   5403..6263    -  CDS            AmpR: β-lactamase; bla; confers resistance to ampicillin, carbenicillin, and related antibiotics
   6264..6368    -  promoter       AmpR promoter: bla
   6427..6479    -  misc_feature   bom (fragment): basis of mobility region from pBR322
