[The description below was written by a language model from this plasmid's Addgene catalogue record and pLannotate feature annotations shown in this document.]
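Description:
pcDNA3-FLAG-CRBN-pGK-HYG is a mammalian expression plasmid of about 6.5 kb for producing human cereblon (CRBN) with an N-terminal FLAG epitope. It was made by Gateway recombination of the CRBN coding sequence into a pcDNA3-derived destination backbone that supplies the FLAG tag, so the open reading frame is flanked by attB1 and attB2 sites. In E. coli the plasmid replicates from a high-copy ColE1/pUC-type origin and is selected with ampicillin through the β-lactamase gene.

The CMV immediate-early enhancer and promoter drive transcription of FLAG-CRBN. A T7 promoter lies between the CMV promoter and the tag and could support in vitro transcription. Downstream of the insert, a separate cassette places the hygromycin phosphotransferase gene under the mouse PGK promoter, followed by an SV40 polyadenylation signal, so transfected mammalian cells can be selected with hygromycin to obtain stable lines. The SV40 signal is the only polyadenylation signal annotated, and none is listed between CRBN and the PGK promoter.

Several short annotated fragments appear to be cloning remnants or incidental matches rather than functional elements: pieces of an HIV-1 LTR, an EMCV IRES, a bleomycin-resistance gene, lacI and the pBR322 bom region. A lac promoter and operator are also annotated in the bacterial backbone. The depositor and sequencing-derived records differ by about a dozen nucleotides and in their start coordinates but show the same layout, except that attB2 is annotated only in the sequencing-derived record.

CRBN is the substrate-recognition subunit of a DDB1–CUL4 E3 ubiquitin ligase. The associated publication concerns lenalidomide-induced, cereblon-dependent degradation of Ikaros proteins, which fits use of the plasmid for expressing and detecting or immunoprecipitating tagged CRBN.
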