Addgene plasmid #107380: pcDNA3-FLAG-CRBN-pGK-HYG
Purpose: Mammalian expression of FLAG-CRBN
Depositing lab: William Kaelin. Depositing organization: Dana-Farber Cancer Institute. Publication: The myeloma drug lenalidomide promotes the cereblon-dependent destruction of Ikaros proteins. Lu G, Middleton RE, Sun H, Naniong M, Ott CJ, Mitsiades CS, Wong KK, Bradner JE, Kaelin WG Jr. Science. 2014 Jan 17;343(6168):305-9. doi: 10.1126/science.1244917. Epub 2013 Nov 29. PubMed 24292623.
Backbone
  Vector backbone: pcDNA3-FLAG- gate-pGK-HYG
  Vector type: Mammalian Expression
Growth in bacteria
  Bacterial resistance: Ampicillin, 100 μg/mL
  Growth temperature: 37°C
  Growth strain: DH5alpha
  Copy number: Unknown
Gene/Insert
  Gene/Insert name: cereblon (alt name: CBRN)
  Species: H. sapiens (human)
  Entrez Gene: CRBN (a.k.a. MRT2, MRT2A)
  Promoter: CMV
  Tag / fusion protein: FLAG (N terminal on backbone)
  Cloning method: Gateway Cloning
Terms and licenses: Academic/Nonprofit Terms; Industry Terms: Not Available to Industry
How to cite: pcDNA3-FLAG-CRBN-pGK-HYG was a gift from William Kaelin (Addgene plasmid # 107380 ; http://n2t.net/addgene:107380 ; RRID:Addgene_107380)
